Addgene plasmid #221250: pMSCV-FKBP-TRIF(trunc 1-83)
Purpose: Expression of TRIF truncation 4 (84-222) in mammalian cells by retroviral transduction
Depositing lab: Jonathan Kagan. Depositing organization: Boston Children's Hospital. Publication: pLxIS-containing domains are biochemically flexible regulators of interferons and metabolism. Landau LM, Chaudhary N, Tien YC, Rogozinska M, Joshi S, Yao C, Crowley J, Hullahalli K, Campbell IW, Waldor MK, Haigis M, Kagan JC. Mol Cell. 2024 Jul 11;84(13):2436-2454.e10. doi: 10.1016/j.molcel.2024.05.030. Epub 2024 Jun 25. PubMed 38925114.
Backbone
  Vector backbone: pMSCV-IRES-GFP
  Vector type: Retroviral
Growth in bacteria
  Bacterial resistance: Ampicillin, 100 μg/mL
  Growth temperature: 37°C
  Growth strain: NEB Stable
  Copy number: High Copy
Gene/Insert
  Gene/Insert name: TRIF truncation 4 (84-222)
  Species: M. musculus (mouse)
  Entrez Gene: Ticam1 (a.k.a. TICAM-1, TRIF)
  Tag / fusion protein: 3xFLAG-4xFKBP (N terminal on insert)
  Cloning method: Restriction Enzyme; 5′ cloning site BglII (not destroyed); 3′ cloning site NotI (not destroyed)
Terms and licenses: Academic/Nonprofit Terms; Industry Terms: Not Available to Industry
How to cite: pMSCV-FKBP-TRIF(trunc 1-83) was a gift from Jonathan Kagan (Addgene plasmid # 221250 ; http://n2t.net/addgene:221250 ; RRID:Addgene_221250)
