[The description below was written by a language model from this plasmid's Addgene catalogue record and pLannotate feature annotations shown in this document.]
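Description:
pMSCV-FKBP-TRIF(trunc 1-83) is a gammaretroviral transfer vector built on the pMSCV-IRES-GFP backbone, designed to deliver a tagged fragment of mouse TRIF (Ticam1) into mammalian cells by retroviral transduction. In bacteria it is maintained through a high-copy ColE1/pUC-type origin and selected with ampicillin via the β-lactamase gene. The remaining bacterial annotations (fragments of lacI, lacZα, rop, bom and TcR) are non-functional backbone remnants. The viral portion comprises the murine embryonic stem cell virus 5′ and 3′ LTRs, the MESV Ψ packaging signal and a truncated gag segment lacking its start codon. Together these allow the transcript to be packaged in cells supplying gag-pol and env in trans, and the 5′ LTR acts as the promoter for the integrated provirus.

The insert, cloned between BglII and NotI sites, encodes residues 84–222 of TRIF (called truncation 4, with the first 83 residues removed), fused at its N terminus to a 3xFLAG epitope and four tandem FKBP domains. The automated annotation detects only one FLAG fragment and two FKBP-like segments, one assigned to a fungal homologue, which probably reflects poor annotation of repeated units rather than a real difference from the catalogue description. FKBP repeats are commonly used to drive ligand-induced oligomerisation of a fused protein, though the record does not state this purpose explicitly. Downstream, an EMCV IRES drives EGFP from the same transcript, so transduced cells can be identified or sorted by fluorescence. The associated work concerns pLxIS-containing domains as regulators of interferon responses and metabolism, consistent with use of this plasmid in mapping TRIF regions needed for signalling.
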