Features (pLannotate 1.2.2; 23 found; start..end, strand, type, name):
     61..81      +  CDS            FLAG (fragment): FLAG® epitope tag, followed by an enterokinase cleavage site
    784..1068    +  CDS            FPR2 (fragment): FKBP2_CRYNB - Protein inferred from homology: Swiss-Prot protein existence level 3. PPIases accelerate the folding of proteins. It catalyzes the cis-trans isomerization of proline imidic peptide bonds in oligopeptides (By similarity). From Cryptococcus neoformans var. neoformans serotype D (strain B-3501A) (Filobasidiella neoformans).
   1063..1383    +  CDS            FKBP1A: FKB1A_HUMAN - Also known as FKBP1, FKBP12. Experimental evidence at protein level: Swiss-Prot protein existence level 1. Keeps in an inactive conformation TGFBR1, the TGF-beta type I serine/threonine kinase receptor, preventing TGF-beta receptor activation in absence of ligand. Recruits SMAD7 to ACVR1B which prevents the association of SMAD2 and SMAD3 with the activin receptor complex, thereby blocking the activin signal. May modulate the RYR1 calcium channel activity. PPIases accelerate the folding of proteins. It catalyzes the cis-trans isomerization of proline imidic peptide bonds in oligop
   1402..1818    +  CDS            Ticam1 (fragment): TCAM1_MOUSE - Also known as Trif. Experimental evidence at protein level: Swiss-Prot protein existence level 1. Involved in innate immunity against invading pathogens. Adapter used by TLR3, TLR4 (through TICAM2) and TLR5 to mediate NF- kappa-B and interferon-regulatory factor (IRF) activation, and to induce apoptosis (PubMed:12855817, PubMed:16002681, PubMed:21703541). Ligand binding to these receptors results in TRIF recruitment through its TIR domain (PubMed:12855817, PubMed:16002681, PubMed:21703541). Distinct protein-interaction motifs allow recruitment of the effector proteins TBK1, TRAF6
   1841..1874    -  misc_feature   MCS (fragment): pBluescript multiple cloning site
   1976..2438    +  misc_feature   IRES: internal ribosome entry site (IRES) of the encephalomyocarditis virus (EMCV)
   2452..3171    +  CDS            EGFP: the original enhanced GFP (Yang et al., 1996) mammalian codon-optimized
   3233..3747    +  LTR            3' LTR: 3' long terminal repeat from murine embryonic stem cell virus
   3909..3925    -  protein_bind   lac operator: The lac repressor binds to the lac operator to inhibit transcription in E. coli. This inhibition can be relieved by adding lactose or isopropyl-β-D-thiogalactopyranoside (IPTG). lac repressor encoded by lacI
   3933..3963    -  promoter       lac promoter: promoter for the E. coli lac operon
   3978..3999    -  protein_bind   CAP binding site: CAP binding activates transcription in the presence of cAMP. E. coli catabolite activator protein
   4012..4104    -  CDS            lacI (fragment): lac repressor; lacI; The lac repressor binds to the lac operator to inhibit transcription in E. coli. This inhibition can be relieved by adding lactose or isopropyl-β-D-thiogalactopyranoside (IPTG).
   4287..4875    -  rep_origin     ori: high-copy-number ColE1/pMB1/pBR322/pUC origin of replication
   5046..5906    -  CDS            AmpR: β-lactamase; bla; confers resistance to ampicillin, carbenicillin, and related antibiotics
   5907..6011    -  promoter       AmpR promoter: bla
   6106..6141    +  CDS            rop (fragment): Rop protein, which maintains plasmids at low copy number; rop
   6243..6342    +  misc_feature   bom (fragment): basis of mobility region from pBR322
   6348..6497    -  CDS            lacZα (fragment): LacZα fragment of β-galactosidase; lacZ fragment
   6497..6698    -  CDS            TcR (fragment): tetracycline efflux protein; tet; confers resistance to tetracycline
   6699..6797    +  CDS            env (fragment): murine leukemia virus gPr80 envelope polyprotein precursor; env; proteolytically cleaved into gp70SU and p15TM subunits
   6839..7355    +  LTR            5' LTR: 5' long terminal repeat from murine embryonic stem cell virus
   7419..7760    +  misc_feature   MESV Ψ: packaging signal of murine embryonic stem cell virus
   7827..8243    +  CDS            gag (truncated): truncated Moloney murine leukemia virus (MMLV) gag gene lacking the start codon
>Addgene plasmid #221250 | pMSCV-FKBP-TRIF(trunc 1-83) | addgene full sequence | sequence record 438505 | Addgene NGS Result
AGATCTGCCACCATGGACTACAAGGATCACGACGGTGATTACAAGGACCACGACATCGACTACAAGGACG
ACGACGACAAGGGCGTTCAAGTAGAAACAATATCTCCAGGAGACGGGCGTACATTTCCTAAGCGTGGCCA
AACTTGCGTAGTCCATTATACCGGCATGCTGGAGGACGGTAAGAAGGTCGATAGCTCTAGAGACCGTAAC
AAACCTTTCAAATTTATGCTGGGGAAACAGGAGGTTATCCGTGGTTGGGAGGAAGGCGTGGCCCAAATGT
CCGTTGGGCAGCGTGCTAAGTTAACCATCTCGCCAGATTACGCATATGGGGCTACAGGCCATCCTGGGAT
CATTCCCCCGCATGCGACACTTGTGTTTGATGTAGAGCTGTTGAAGTTGGAGACGCGGGGAGTTCAAGTC
GAAACGATTTCACCAGGTGATGGACGCACCTTTCCTAAACGGGGACAAACGTGCGTCGTGCATTACACCG
GTATGCTGGAAGACGGCAAGAAAGTCGATTCAAGCCGCGATAGAAATAAACCCTTCAAATTCATGCTTGG
AAAACAGGAAGTAATACGCGGATGGGAAGAGGGTGTGGCGCAAATGTCTGTCGGGCAAAGAGCTAAACTG
ACAATAAGTCCTGATTACGCGTACGGTGCGACTGGGCACCCTGGTATCATTCCGCCGCACGCGACACTTG
TCTTCGACGTCGAGTTACTTAAGCTTGAGACGCGGGGGGTGCAGGTAGAGACTATTTCGCCCGGTGACGG
AAGAACTTTCCCAAAGCGGGGACAGACCTGTGTTGTCCACTACACTGGGATGTTGGAGGATGGTAAGAAA
GTTGACTCAAGTCGTGATCGCAACAAACCCTTTAAGTTTATGCTTGGGAAGCAGGAAGTCATCAGAGGTT
GGGAAGAAGGCGTAGCTCAGATGTCAGTGGGACAACGGGCCAAATTAACCATCAGTCCAGACTACGCCTA
CGGAGCCACCGGTCACCCAGGGATCATACCACCTCACGCAACCTTAGTGTTCGATGTGGAACTTTTAAAG
TTAGAGACGCGCGGTGTACAAGTGGAAACAATCAGTCCAGGGGATGGGAGAACATTCCCCAAAAGAGGCC
AGACGTGTGTCGTGCACTATACGGGGATGTTAGAAGATGGGAAAAAGGTCGATTCGTCACGCGACCGCAA
CAAACCGTTTAAATTCATGTTGGGAAAGCAGGAGGTGATTCGCGGCTGGGAGGAAGGTGTGGCACAGATG
AGCGTGGGCCAGAGAGCAAAACTGACTATCTCTCCTGATTATGCCTACGGCGCGACGGGCCACCCTGGCA
TAATTCCACCCCACGCTACCCTGGTATTCGATGTCGAGCTTCTGAAGCTTGAGGGTGCTGGGGCTGGGGC
TGAAGGTCCCGAAGAACCTCCCGATCTCTCATGGACCGTTGCCAGGCTTTATCATTTGCTCGCAGAGGAG
AACCTCTGTCCCGCCAGTACTCGGGATATGGCTTATCAGGTGGCCCTCCGCGATTTTGCAAGTCAAGGAG
ATCATCAACTTGGGCAACTCCAAAACGAGGCTTGGGATAGATGTAGCTCAGATATCAAGGGAGACCCCTC
CGGGTTTCAGCCACTTCACTCTCACCAGGGTTCACTTCAACCACCTAGTGCCTCCCCTGCAGTCACTCGG
AGCCAGCCCAGACCCATTGACACCCCCGACTGGTCCTGGGGACATACTCTCCATTCCACCAATTCCACTG
CTAGCCTCGCTTCCCACCTTGAAATATCACAGTCCCCCACACTTGCCTTTCTGAGTTCTCATCACGGATG
ATAAGCGGCCGCGTTTAAACGTCGACGGTATCGATAAGCTTGATATCGAATTCCGCCCCCCCCCCTAACG
TTACTGGCCGAAGCCGCTTGGAATAAGGCCGGTGTGCGTTTGTCTATATGTTATTTTCCACCATATTGCC
GTCTTTTGGCAATGTGAGGGCCCGGAAACCTGGCCCTGTCTTCTTGACGAGCATTCCTAGGGGTCTTTCC
CCTCTCGCCAAAGGAATGCAAGGTCTGTTGAATGTCGTGAAGGAAGCAGTTCCTCTGGAAGCTTCTTGAA
GACAAACAACGTCTGTAGCGACCCTTTGCAGGCAGCGGAACCCCCCACCTGGCGACAGGTGCCTCTGCGG
CCAAAAGCCACGTGTATAAGATACACCTGCAAAGGCGGCACAACCCCAGTGCCACGTTGTGAGTTGGATA
GTTGTGGAAAGAGTCAAATGGCTCTCCTCAAGCGTATTCAACAAGGGGCTGAAGGATGCCCAGAAGGTAC
CCCATTGTATGGGATCTGATCTGGGGCCTCGGTGCACATGCTTTACATGTGTTTAGTCGAGGTTAAAAAA
ACGTCTAGGCCCCCCGAACCACGGGGACGTGGTTTTCCTTTGAAAAACACGATGATAATATGGCCACAAC
CATGGTGAGCAAGGGCGAGGAGCTGTTCACCGGGGTGGTGCCCATCCTGGTCGAGCTGGACGGCGACGTA
AACGGCCACAAGTTCAGCGTGTCTGGCGAGGGCGAGGGCGATGCCACCTACGGCAAGCTGACCCTGAAGT
TCATCTGCACCACCGGCAAGCTGCCCGTGCCCTGGCCCACCCTCGTGACCACCCTGACCTACGGCGTGCA
GTGCTTCAGCCGCTACCCCGACCACATGAAGCAGCACGACTTCTTCAAGTCCGCCATGCCCGAAGGCTAC
GTCCAGGAGCGCACCATCTTCTTCAAGGACGACGGCAACTACAAGACCCGCGCCGAGGTGAAGTTCGAGG
GCGACACCCTGGTGAACCGCATCGAGCTGAAGGGCATCGACTTCAAGGAGGACGGCAACATCCTGGGGCA
CAAGCTGGAGTACAACTACAACAGCCACAACGTCTATATCATGGCCGACAAGCAGAAGAACGGCATCAAG
GCGAACTTCAAGATCCGCCACAACATCGAGGACGGCAGCGTGCAGCTCGCCGACCACTACCAGCAGAACA
CCCCCATCGGCGACGGCCCCGTGCTGCTGCCCGACAACCACTACCTGAGCACCCAGTCCGCCCTGAGCAA
AGACCCCAACGAGAAGCGCGATCACATGGTCCTGCTGGAGTTCGTGACCGCCGCCGGGATCACTCTCGGC
ATGGACGAGCTGTACAAGTAATGAATTAATTAAGAATTCGATAAAATAAAAGATTTTATTTAGTCTCCAG
AAAAAGGGGGGAATGAAAGACCCCACCTGTAGGTTTGGCAAGCTAGCTTAAGTAACGCCATTTTGCAAGG
CATGGAAAATACATAACTGAGAATAGAGAAGTTCAGATCAAGGTTAGGAACAGAGAGACAGCAGAATATG
GGCCAAACAGGATATCTGTGGTAAGCAGTTCCTGCCCCGGCTCAGGGCCAAGAACAGATGGTCCCCAGAT
GCGGTCCCGCCCTCAGCAGTTTCTAGAGAACCATCAGATGTTTCCAGGGTGCCCCAAGGACCTGAAATGA
CCCTGTGCCTTATTTGAACTAACCAATCAGTTCGCTTCTCGCTTCTGTTCGCGCGCTTCTGCTCCCCGAG
CTCAATAAAAGAGCCCACAACCCCTCACTCGGCGCGCCAGTCCTCCGATAGACTGCGTCGCCCGGGTACC
CGTGTATCCAATAAACCCTCTTGCAGTTGCATCCGACTTGTGGTCTCGCTGTTCCTTGGGAGGGTCTCCT
CTGAGTGATTGACTACCCGTCAGCGGGGGTCTTTCATGGGTAACAGTTTCTTGAAGTTGGAGAACAACAT
TCTGAGGGTAGGAGTCGAATATTAAGTAATCCTGACTCAATTAGCCACTGTTTTGAATCCACATACTCCA
ATACTCCTGAAATAGTTCATTATGGACAGCGCAGAAAGAGCTGGGGAGAATTGTGAAATTGTTATCCGCT
CACAATTCCACACAACATACGAGCCGGAAGCATAAAGTGTAAAGCCTGGGGTGCCTAATGAGTGAGCTAA
CTCACATTAATTGCGTTGCGCTCACTGCCCGCTTTCCAGTCGGGAAACCTGTCGTGCCAGCTGCATTAAT
GAATCGGCCAACGCGCGGGGAGAGGCGGTTTGCGTATTGGGCGCTCTTCCGCTTCCTCGCTCACTGACTC
GCTGCGCTCGGTCGTTCGGCTGCGGCGAGCGGTATCAGCTCACTCAAAGGCGGTAATACGGTTATCCACA
GAATCAGGGGATAACGCAGGAAAGAACATGTGAGCAAAAGGCCAGCAAAAGGCCAGGAACCGTAAAAAGG
CCGCGTTGCTGGCGTTTTTCCATAGGCTCCGCCCCCCTGACGAGCATCACAAAAATCGACGCTCAAGTCA
GAGGTGGCGAAACCCGACAGGACTATAAAGATACCAGGCGTTTCCCCCTGGAAGCTCCCTCGTGCGCTCT
CCTGTTCCGACCCTGCCGCTTACCGGATACCTGTCCGCCTTTCTCCCTTCGGGAAGCGTGGCGCTTTCTC
ATAGCTCACGCTGTAGGTATCTCAGTTCGGTGTAGGTCGTTCGCTCCAAGCTGGGCTGTGTGCACGAACC
CCCCGTTCAGCCCGACCGCTGCGCCTTATCCGGTAACTATCGTCTTGAGTCCAACCCGGTAAGACACGAC
TTATCGCCACTGGCAGCAGCCACTGGTAACAGGATTAGCAGAGCGAGGTATGTAGGCGGTGCTACAGAGT
TCTTGAAGTGGTGGCCTAACTACGGCTACACTAGAAGAACAGTATTTGGTATCTGCGCTCTGCTGAAGCC
AGTTACCTTCGGAAAAAGAGTTGGTAGCTCTTGATCCGGCAAACAAACCACCGCTGGTAGCGGTGGTTTT
TTTGTTTGCAAGCAGCAGATTACGCGCAGAAAAAAAGGATCTCAAGAAGATCCTTTGATCTTTTCTACGG
GGTCTGACGCTCAGTGGAACGAAAACTCACGTTAAGGGATTTTGGTCATGAGATTATCAAAAAGGATCTT
CACCTAGATCCTTTTAAATTAAAAATGAAGTTTTAAATCAATCTAAAGTATATATGAGTAAACTTGGTCT
GACAGTTACCAATGCTTAATCAGTGAGGCACCTATCTCAGCGATCTGTCTATTTCGTTCATCCATAGTTG
CCTGACTCCCCGTCGTGTAGATAACTACGATACGGGAGGGCTTACCATCTGGCCCCAGTGCTGCAATGAT
ACCGCGAGACCCACGCTCACCGGCTCCAGATTTATCAGCAATAAACCAGCCAGCCGGAAGGGCCGAGCGC
AGAAGTGGTCCTGCAACTTTATCCGCCTCCATCCAGTCTATTAATTGTTGCCGGGAAGCTAGAGTAAGTA
GTTCGCCAGTTAATAGTTTGCGCAACGTTGTTGCCATTGCTACAGGCATCGTGGTGTCACGCTCGTCGTT
TGGTATGGCTTCATTCAGCTCCGGTTCCCAACGATCAAGGCGAGTTACATGATCCCCCATGTTGTGCAAA
AAAGCGGTTAGCTCCTTCGGTCCTCCGATCGTTGTCAGAAGTAAGTTGGCCGCAGTGTTATCACTCATGG
TTATGGCAGCACTGCATAATTCTCTTACTGTCATGCCATCCGTAAGATGCTTTTCTGTGACTGGTGAGTA
CTCAACCAAGTCATTCTGAGAATAGTGTATGCGGCGACCGAGTTGCTCTTGCCCGGCGTCAATACGGGAT
AATACCGCGCCACATAGCAGAACTTTAAAAGTGCTCATCATTGGAAAACGTTCTTCGGGGCGAAAACTCT
CAAGGATCTTACCGCTGTTGAGATCCAGTTCGATGTAACCCACTCGTGCACCCAACTGATCTTCAGCATC
TTTTACTTTCACCAGCGTTTCTGGGTGAGCAAAAACAGGAAGGCAAAATGCCGCAAAAAAGGGAATAAGG
GCGACACGGAAATGTTGAATACTCATACTCTTCCTTTTTCAATATTATTGAAGCATTTATCAGGGTTATT
GTCTCATGAGCGGATACATATTTGAATGTATTTAGAAAAATAAACAAATAGGGGTTCCGCGCACATTTCC
CCGAAAAGTGCCACCTGACGTCTAAGAAACCATTATTATCATGACATTAACCTATAAAAATAGGCGTATC
ACGAGGCCCTTTCGTCTCGCGCGTTTCGGTGATGACGGTGAAAACCTCTGACACATGCAGCTCCCGGAGA
CGGTCACAGCTTGTCTGTAAGCGGATGCCGGGAGCAGACAAGCCCGTCAGGGCGCGTCAGCGGGTGTTGG
CGGGTGTCGGGGCTGGCTTAACTATGCGGCATCAGAGCAGATTGTACTGAGAGTGCACCATATGCGGTGT
GAAATACCGCACAGATGCGTAAGGAGAAAATACCGCATCAGGCGCCATTCGCCATTCAGGCTGCGCAACT
GTTGGGAAGGGCGATCGGTGCGGGCCTCTTCGCTATTACGCCAGCTGGCGAAAGGGGGATGTGCTGCAAG
GCGATTAAGTTGGGTAACGCCAGGGTTTTCCCAGTCACGACGTTGTAAAACGACGGCGCAAGGAATGGTG
CATGCAAGGAGATGGCGCCCAACAGTCCCCCGGCCACGGGGCCTGCCACCATACCCACGCCGAAACAAGC
GCTCATGAGCCCGAAGTGGCGAGCCCGATCTTCCCCATCGGTGATGTCGGCGATATAGGCGCCAGCAACC
GCACCTGTGGCGCCGGTGATGCCGGCCACGATGCGTCCGGCGTAGAGGCGATTAGTCCAATTTGTTAAAG
ACAGGATATCAGTGGTCCAGGCTCTAGTTTTGACTCAACAATATCACCAGCTGAAGCCTATAGAGTACGA
GCCATAGATAAAATAAAAGATTTTATTTAGTCTCCAGAAAAAGGGGGGAATGAAAGACCCCACCTGTAGG
TTTGGCAAGCTAGCTTAAGTAACGCCATTTTGCAAGGCATGGAAAATACATAACTGAGAATAGAGAAGTT
CAGATCAAGGTTAGGAACAGAGAGACAGCAGAATATGGGCCAAACAGGATATCTGTGGTAAGCAGTTCCT
GCCCCGGCTCAGGGCCAAGAACAGATGGTCCCCAGATGCGGTCCCGCCCTCAGCAGTTTCTAGAGAACCA
TCAGATGTTTCCAGGGTGCCCCAAGGACCTGAAATGACCCTGTGCCTTATTTGAACTAACCAATCAGTTC
GCTTCTCGCTTCTGTTCGCGCGCTTCTGCTCCCCGAGCTCAATAAAAGAGCCCACAACCCCTCACTCGGC
GCGCCAGTCCTCCGATAGACTGCGTCGCCCGGGTACCCGTATTCCCAATAAAGCCTCTTGCTGTTTGCAT
CCGAATCGTGGACTCGCTGATCCTTGGGAGGGTCTCCTCAGATTGATTGACTGCCCACCTCGGGGGTCTT
TCATTTGGAGGTTCCACCGAGATTTGGAGACCCCTGCCCAGGGACCACCGACCCCCCCGCCGGGAGGTAA
GCTGGCCAGCGGTCGTTTCGTGTCTGTCTCTGTCTTTGTGCGTGTTTGTGCCGGCATCTAATGTTTGCGC
CTGCGTCTGTACTAGTTAGCTAACTAGCTCTGTATCTGGCGGACCCGTGGTGGAACTGACGAGTTCTGAA
CACCCGGCCGCAACCCTGGGAGACGTCCCAGGGACTTTGGGGGCCGTTTTTGTGGCCCGACCTGAGGAAG
GGAGTCGATGTGGAATCCGACCCCGTCAGGATATGTGGTTCTGGTAGGAGACGAGAACCTAAAACAGTTC
CCGCCTCCGTCTGAATTTTTGCTTTCGGTTTGGAACCGAAGCCGCGCGTCTTGTCTGCTGCAGCGCTGCA
GCATCGTTCTGTGTTGTCTCTGTCTGACTGTGTTTCTGTATTTGTCTGAAAATTAGGGCCAGACTGTTAC
CACTCCCTTAAGTTTGACCTTAGGTCACTGGAAAGATGTCGAGCGGATCGCTCACAACCAGTCGGTAGAT
GTCAAGAAGAGACGTTGGGTTACCTTCTGCTCTGCAGAATGGCCAACCTTTAACGTCGGATGGCCGCGAG
ACGGCACCTTTAACCGAGACCTCATCACCCAGGTTAAGATCAAGGTCTTTTCACCTGGCCCGCATGGACA
CCCAGACCAGGTCCCCTACATCGTGACCTGGGAAGCCTTGGCTTTTGACCCCCCTCCCTGGGTCAAGCCC
TTTGTACACCCTAAGCCTCCGCCTCCTCTTCCTCCATCCGCCCCGTCTCTCCCCCTTGAACCTCCTCGTT
CGACCCCGCCTCGATCCTCCCTTTATCCAGCCCTCACTCCTTCTCTAGGCGCCGGAATT
